Addgene plasmid #159872: pCFJ2059 - [1-2] ENTR - Tag - Halo (intron(1), syntrons(3), no_atg, no_stop)
Purpose: Three-fragment Gateway compatible protein tag for expression in C. elegans
Depositing lab: Christian Froekjaer-Jensen. Depositing organization: King Abdullah University of Science and Technology (KAUST). Publication: Engineering rules that minimize germline silencing of transgenes in simple extrachromosomal arrays in C. elegans. Aljohani MD, El Mouridi S, Priyadarshini M, Vargas-Velazquez AM, Frokjaer-Jensen C. Nat Commun. 2020 Dec 9;11(1):6300. doi: 10.1038/s41467-020-19898-0. PubMed 33298957.
Backbone
  Vector backbone: pDONR221
  Vector type: Worm Expression
Growth in bacteria
  Bacterial resistance: Kanamycin, 50 μg/mL
  Growth temperature: 37°C
  Growth strain: DH5alpha
  Copy number: High Copy
Gene/Insert
  Gene/Insert name: [1-2] ENTR - Tag - Halo (intron(1), syntrons(3), no_atg, no_stop)
  Species: C. elegans (nematode)
  Mutation: Not applicable
  Cloning method: Gateway Cloning
Terms and licenses: Academic/Nonprofit Terms; Industry Terms: Not Available to Industry
Depositor comments: See www.wormbuilder.org for more information.
How to cite: pCFJ2059 - [1-2] ENTR - Tag - Halo (intron(1), syntrons(3), no_atg, no_stop) was a gift from Christian Froekjaer-Jensen (Addgene plasmid # 159872 ; http://n2t.net/addgene:159872 ; RRID:Addgene_159872)
