[The description below was written by a language model from this plasmid's Addgene catalogue record and pLannotate feature annotations shown in this document.]
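Description:
pCFJ2059 is a Gateway entry clone built in the pDONR221 backbone, designed as the middle ("[1-2]") module in three-fragment Gateway assembly of C. elegans expression constructs. It is a small plasmid of about 3.8 kb that is maintained in E. coli at high copy through a ColE1/pUC-type origin and selected with kanamycin via the aph(3')-Ia resistance gene. The feature table also shows the usual pDONR scaffold: rrnB T1 and T2 transcription terminators upstream of the cloning region, which insulate the insert from read-through transcription, a T7 promoter beyond the attL2 site, and short residual lacI and lacZα fragments that have no functional role.

The payload sits between attL1 and attL2, the sites used by LR Clonase to transfer the insert into a destination vector alongside flanking entry clones that would typically supply a promoter and a 3' element. The insert encodes the HaloTag, which the annotation software identifies by its similarity to the Rhodococcus haloalkane dehalogenase DhaA from which the tag is derived. HaloTag binds chloroalkane ligands covalently, allowing labelling with fluorescent dyes or affinity handles. According to the construct name, the coding sequence contains one intron and three "syntrons" (presumably synthetic introns; the record does not define the term) and lacks both a start and a stop codon, so it is meant to be used as a tag module within a fusion rather than expressed on its own. The entry clone carries no worm promoter or 3' UTR of its own. It belongs to a toolkit associated with work on design rules that reduce germline silencing of transgenes carried on simple extrachromosomal arrays.
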