Features (pLannotate 1.2.2; 10 found; start..end, strand, type, name):
    121..213     +  CDS            lacI (fragment): lac repressor; lacI; The lac repressor binds to the lac operator to inhibit transcription in E. coli. This inhibition can be relieved by adding lactose or isopropyl-β-D-thiogalactopyranoside (IPTG).
    268..295     -  terminator     rrnB T2 terminator: transcription terminator T2 from the E. coli rrnB gene
    427..470     +  terminator     rrnB T1 terminator: Escherichia coli rrnB; transcription terminator T1 from the E. coli rrnB gene
    517..553     -  CDS            lacZα (fragment): LacZα fragment of β-galactosidase; lacZ fragment
    569..668     +  protein_bind   attL1: mutant version of attL; recombination site for the Gateway® LR reaction LR Clonase™
    766..1830    +  CDS            dhaA: DHAA_RHOSD - Experimental evidence at protein level: Swiss-Prot protein existence level 1. Catalyzes hydrolytic cleavage of carbon-halogen bonds in halogenated aliphatic compounds, leading to the formation of the corresponding primary alcohols, halide ions and protons. Has a broad substrate specificity, which includes primary, secondary and cyclic haloalkanes (chain length > C4). From Rhodococcus sp. (strain TDTM0003).
   1898..1997    -  protein_bind   attL2: mutant version of attL; recombination site for the Gateway® LR reaction LR Clonase™
   2015..2033    -  promoter       T7 promoter: promoter for bacteriophage T7 RNA polymerase
   2167..2976    +  CDS            KanR: aminoglycoside phosphotransferase; aph(3')-Ia; confers resistance to kanamycin in bacteria or G418 (Geneticin®) in eukaryotes
   3123..3711    +  rep_origin     ori: high-copy-number ColE1/pMB1/pBR322/pUC origin of replication
>Addgene plasmid #159872 | pCFJ2059 - [1-2] ENTR - Tag - Halo (intron(1), syntrons(3), no_atg, no_stop) | addgene full sequence | sequence record 318863 | Addgene NGS Result
CTTTCCTGCGTTATCCCCTGATTCTGTGGATAACCGTATTACCGCCTTTGAGTGAGCTGATACCGCTCGC
CGCAGCCGAACGACCGAGCGCAGCGAGTCAGTGAGCGAGGAAGCGGAAGAGCGCCCAATACGCAAACCGC
CTCTCCCCGCGCGTTGGCCGATTCATTAATGCAGCTGGCACGACAGGTTTCCCGACTGGAAAGCGGGCAG
TGAGCGCAACGCAATTAATACGCGTACCGCTAGCCAGGAAGAGTTTGTAGAAACGCAAAAAGGCCATCCG
TCAGGATGGCCTTCTGCTTAGTTTGATGCCTGGCAGTTTATGGCGGGCGTCCTGCCCGCCACCCTCCGGG
CCGTTGCTTCACAACGTTCAAATCCGCTCCCGGCGGATTTGTCCTACTCAGGAGAGCGTTCACCGACAAA
CAACAGATAAAACGAAAGGCCCAGTCTTCCGACTGAGCCTTTCGTTTTATTTGATGCCTGGCAGTTCCCT
ACTCTCGCGTTAACGCTAGCATGGATGTTTTCCCAGTCACGACGTTGTAAAACGACGGCCAGTCTTAAGC
TCGGGCCCCAAATAATGATTTTATTTTGACTGATAGTGACCTGTTCGTTGCAACAAATTGATGAGCAATG
CTTTTTTATAATGCCAACTTTGTACAAAAAAGCAGGCTCGGCCGGCAGTACTAGCGGTGGCAGTGGAGGT
ACCGGCGGAAGCAGTGCCGAGGTAACACTTAGTTTTTGTTGCTCTGTTTAAAAATTAATTTTAAGATCGG
AACCGGATTCCCATTCGACCCACACTACGTCGAGGTCCTCGGAGAGCGTATGCACTACGTCGACGTCGGA
CCACGTGACGGAACCCCAGTCCTCTTCCTCCACGGAAACCCAACCTCCTCCTACGTCTGGCGTAACATCA
TCCCACACGTCGCCCCAACCCACCGTTGCATCGCCCCAGGTAAGTTTTCTTGAGACCTTTACTAACTAAC
TAGGTCTCATAGATTTTCAGACCTCATCGGAATGGGAAAGTCCGACAAGCCAGACCTCGGATACTTCTTC
GACGACCACGTCCGTTTCATGGACGCCTTCATCGAGGCCCTCGGACTCGAGGAGGTCGTCCTCGTCATCC
ACGACTGGGGATCGGCTCTCGGATTCCACTGGGCCAAGCGTAACCCAGAGCGTGTCAAGGGAATCGCCTT
CATGGAGTTCATCCGTCCAATCCCAACCTGGGACGAGTGGCCAGGTAAGTTATGTAGAGACCTTTACTAA
CTAACTAGGTCTCAAACATTTTCAGAGTTCGCCCGTGAGACATTCCAAGCCTTCCGTACCACCGACGTCG
GACGTAAGCTCATCATCGACCAAAACGTCTTCATCGAGGGAACCCTCCCAATGGGAGTCGTCCGTCCACT
CACCGAGGTCGAGATGGACCACTACCGTGAGCCATTCCTCAACCCAGTCGACCGTGAGCCACTCTGGCGT
TTCCCAAACGAGCTCCCAATCGCCGGAGAGCCAGCCAACATCGTCGCCCTCGTCGAGGAGTACATGGACT
GGCTCCACCAATCCCCAGTCCCAAAGCTCCTCTTCTGGGGAACCCCAGGTAAGTTCTTTAGAGACCTTTA
CTAACTAACTAGGTCTCAGCAATTTTCAGGAGTCCTCATCCCACCAGCCGAGGCCGCCCGTCTCGCCAAG
TCCCTCCCAAACTGCAAGGCCGTCGACATCGGACCAGGACTCAACCTCCTCCAAGAGGACAACCCAGGTA
AGTTCATAAGAGACCTTTACTAACTAACTAGGTCTCAGAATTTTTCAGACCTCATCGGTTCCGAGATCGC
CCGTTGGCTCTCCACCCTCGAGATCTCCGGAGGTGGCACAGGAGGAACGGGCGGTAGTGGAGGCACTGGT
GCCGGCAACCCAGCTTTCTTGTACAAAGTTGGCATTATAAGAAAGCATTGCTTATCAATTTGTTGCAACG
AACAGGTCACTATCAGTCAAAATAAAATCATTATTTGCCATCCAGCTGATATCCCCTATAGTGAGTCGTA
TTACATGGTCATAGCTGTTTCCTGGCAGCTCTGGCCCGTGTCTCAAAATCTCTGATGTTACATTGCACAA
GATAAAAATATATCATCATGAACAATAAAACTGTCTGCTTACATAAACAGTAATACAAGGGGTGTTATGA
GCCATATTCAACGGGAAACGTCGAGGCCGCGATTAAATTCCAACATGGATGCTGATTTATATGGGTATAA
ATGGGCTCGCGATAATGTCGGGCAATCAGGTGCGACAATCTATCGCTTGTATGGGAAGCCCGATGCGCCA
GAGTTGTTTCTGAAACATGGCAAAGGTAGCGTTGCCAATGATGTTACAGATGAGATGGTCAGACTAAACT
GGCTGACGGAATTTATGCCTCTTCCGACCATCAAGCATTTTATCCGTACTCCTGATGATGCATGGTTACT
CACCACTGCGATCCCCGGAAAAACAGCATTCCAGGTATTAGAAGAATATCCTGATTCAGGTGAAAATATT
GTTGATGCGCTGGCAGTGTTCCTGCGCCGGTTGCATTCGATTCCTGTTTGTAATTGTCCTTTTAACAGCG
ATCGCGTATTTCGCCTCGCTCAGGCGCAATCACGAATGAATAACGGTTTGGTTGATGCGAGTGATTTTGA
TGACGAGCGTAATGGCTGGCCTGTTGAACAAGTCTGGAAAGAAATGCATAAACTTTTGCCATTCTCACCG
GATTCAGTCGTCACTCATGGTGATTTCTCACTTGATAACCTTATTTTTGACGAGGGGAAATTAATAGGTT
GTATTGATGTTGGACGAGTCGGAATCGCAGACCGATACCAGGATCTTGCCATCCTATGGAACTGCCTCGG
TGAGTTTTCTCCTTCATTACAGAAACGGCTTTTTCAAAAATATGGTATTGATAATCCTGATATGAATAAA
TTGCAGTTTCATTTGATGCTCGATGAGTTTTTCTAATCAGAATTGGTTAATTGGTTGTAACACTGGCAGA
GCATTACGCTGACTTGACGGGACGGCGCAAGCTCATGACCAAAATCCCTTAACGTGAGTTACGCGTCGTT
CCACTGAGCGTCAGACCCCGTAGAAAAGATCAAAGGATCTTCTTGAGATCCTTTTTTTCTGCGCGTAATC
TGCTGCTTGCAAACAAAAAAACCACCGCTACCAGCGGTGGTTTGTTTGCCGGATCAAGAGCTACCAACTC
TTTTTCCGAAGGTAACTGGCTTCAGCAGAGCGCAGATACCAAATACTGTTCTTCTAGTGTAGCCGTAGTT
AGGCCACCACTTCAAGAACTCTGTAGCACCGCCTACATACCTCGCTCTGCTAATCCTGTTACCAGTGGCT
GCTGCCAGTGGCGATAAGTCGTGTCTTACCGGGTTGGACTCAAGACGATAGTTACCGGATAAGGCGCAGC
GGTCGGGCTGAACGGGGGGTTCGTGCACACAGCCCAGCTTGGAGCGAACGACCTACACCGAACTGAGATA
CCTACAGCGTGAGCTATGAGAAAGCGCCACGCTTCCCGAAGGGAGAAAGGCGGACAGGTATCCGGTAAGC
GGCAGGGTCGGAACAGGAGAGCGCACGAGGGAGCTTCCAGGGGGAAACGCCTGGTATCTTTATAGTCCTG
TCGGGTTTCGCCACCTCTGACTTGAGCGTCGATTTTTGTGATGCTCGTCAGGGGGGCGGAGCCTATGGAA
AAACGCCAGCAACGCGGCCTTTTTACGGTTCCTGGCCTTTTGCTGGCCTTTTGCTCACATGTT
